Addgene plasmid #184812: pDestTol2-QUAS:mApple-he1.1:CFP
Purpose: Used to generate the Tg(QUAS:mApple; he1.1:CFP)c788 transgenic line
Depositing lab: Marnie Halpern. Depositing organization: Dartmouth College and Medical School. Publication: Genetically defined nucleus incertus neurons differ in connectivity and function. Spikol ED, Cheng J, Macurak M, Subedi A, Halpern ME. Elife. 2024 May 31;12:RP89516. doi: 10.7554/eLife.89516. PubMed 38819436.
Backbone
  Vector backbone: pDestTol2
  Backbone size w/o insert (bp): 5883
  Total vector size (bp): 7196
  Vector type: zebrafish Tol2 transgenesis
Growth in bacteria
  Bacterial resistance: Ampicillin, 100 μg/mL
  Growth temperature: 37°C
  Growth strain: DH5alpha
  Copy number: Unknown
Gene/Insert
  Gene/Insert name: QUAS:mApple-pA; he1.1:CFP
  Insert size (bp): 2380
  Cloning method: Gateway Cloning
  Sequencing primers: 5′ M13R; 3′ M13F
Terms and licenses: Academic/Nonprofit Terms; Industry Terms: Not Available to Industry
Depositor comments: Please visit https://www.biorxiv.org/content/10.1101/2022.04.07.487414v1 for bioRxiv preprint.
How to cite: pDestTol2-QUAS:mApple-he1.1:CFP was a gift from Marnie Halpern (Addgene plasmid # 184812 ; http://n2t.net/addgene:184812 ; RRID:Addgene_184812)
