[The description below was written by a language model from this plasmid's Addgene catalogue record and pLannotate feature annotations shown in this document.]
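Description:
pDestTol2-QUAS:mApple-he1.1:CFP is a zebrafish Tol2 transgenesis plasmid assembled by multisite Gateway cloning into the pDestTol2 destination backbone. It is maintained in E. coli through a high-copy ColE1/pUC-type origin and selected with ampicillin via the AmpR (β-lactamase) gene and its own promoter. pBluescript-derived remnants are also annotated, including a partial M13/f1 origin, lac promoter/operator elements and a T3 promoter. The Tol2 transposon arms are not explicitly called by the automated annotation. However, the fragment matched to medaka tyrosinase probably reflects Tol2-flanking sequence, since Tol2 was originally found as an insertion in that gene. The sequenced record (about 7.2 kb) is close to the catalogued total size.

The payload sits between attB4 and attB3 recombination scars and consists of two expression units. In the first, the QUAS element named in the record lies between attB4 and attB1, where the annotation detects only a minimal TATA-box promoter fragment. It drives mApple, a monomeric red fluorescent protein, which is followed by attB2 and an SV40 polyadenylation signal. QUAS is the binding site for the QF transcriptional activator of the Q binary system, so mApple is expressed only in cells supplied with QF from a driver line. The second unit is he1.1:CFP: ECFP followed by polyadenylation sequences, under the hatching-enzyme he1.1 promoter given in the name but not annotated in the feature table. This type of cassette serves as a secondary marker for identifying transgene carriers independently of QF activity.

According to the record, the plasmid was used to generate the Tg(QUAS:mApple; he1.1:CFP)c788 reporter line, in work on genetically defined nucleus incertus neurons.
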