Features (pLannotate 1.2.2; 26 found; start..end, strand, type, name):
      7..228     -  rep_origin     M13 ori (fragment) (sequence partly withheld): M13 bacteriophage origin of replication; arrow indicates direction of (+) strand synthesis
    228..515     +  CDS            tyr (fragment) (sequence partly withheld): TYRO_ORYLA - Also known as tyro. Experimental evidence at transcript level: Swiss-Prot protein existence level 2. This is a copper-containing oxidase that functions in the formation of pigments such as melanins and other polyphenolic compounds. From Oryzias latipes (Japanese rice fish) (Japanese killifish).
   1097..1117    +  protein_bind   attB4: mutant version of attB; core recombination site for the Gateway® BP reaction BP Clonase™
   1226..1243    +  promoter       minP (fragment): minimal TATA-box promoter with low basal activity
   1309..1329    +  protein_bind   attB1: mutant version of attB; core recombination site for the Gateway® BP reaction BP Clonase™
   1338..2048    +  CDS            mApple: photostable monomeric derivative of DsRed (Shaner et al., 2008) mammalian codon-optimized
   2053..2073    -  protein_bind   attB2: mutant version of attB; core recombination site for the Gateway® BP reaction BP Clonase™
   2074..2208    -  polyA_signal   SV40 poly(A) signal: SV40 polyadenylation signal
   2719..2746    +  misc_feature   MCS (fragment): multiple cloning site
   2755..3474    +  CDS            ECFP: enhanced CFP mammalian codon-optimized
   3491..3574    +  CDS            large T antigen (fragment): large T antigen from SV40 (simian virus 40)
   3616..3806    +  polyA_signal   hGH poly(A) signal (fragment): human growth hormone polyadenylation signal
   3843..3954    +  polyA_signal   bGH poly(A) signal: bovine growth hormone polyadenylation signal
   4069..4089    -  protein_bind   attB3: mutant version of attB; core recombination site for the Gateway® BP reaction BP Clonase™
   4093..4113    +  CDS            lacZα (fragment): LacZα fragment of β-galactosidase; lacZ fragment
   4129..4263    -  polyA_signal   SV40 poly(A) signal: SV40 polyadenylation signal
   4286..4369    -  CDS            large T antigen (fragment): large T antigen from SV40 (simian virus 40)
   4935..4975    -  misc_feature   MCS (fragment): pBluescript multiple cloning site
   4988..5006    -  promoter       T3 promoter: promoter for bacteriophage T3 RNA polymerase
   5051..5067    -  protein_bind   lac operator: The lac repressor binds to the lac operator to inhibit transcription in E. coli. This inhibition can be relieved by adding lactose or isopropyl-β-D-thiogalactopyranoside (IPTG). lac repressor encoded by lacI
   5075..5105    -  promoter       lac promoter: promoter for the E. coli lac operon
   5120..5141    -  protein_bind   CAP binding site: CAP binding activates transcription in the presence of cAMP. E. coli catabolite activator protein
   5154..5246    -  CDS            lacI (fragment): lac repressor; lacI; The lac repressor binds to the lac operator to inhibit transcription in E. coli. This inhibition can be relieved by adding lactose or isopropyl-β-D-thiogalactopyranoside (IPTG).
   5429..6017    -  rep_origin     ori: high-copy-number ColE1/pMB1/pBR322/pUC origin of replication
   6188..7048    -  CDS            AmpR: β-lactamase; bla; confers resistance to ampicillin, carbenicillin, and related antibiotics
   7049..7153    -  promoter       AmpR promoter: bla
>Addgene plasmid #184812 | pDestTol2-QUAS:mApple-he1.1:CFP | addgene full sequence | sequence record 366082 | Addgene NGS Result
CCACCTAAATTGTAAGCGTTAATATTTTGTTAAAATTCGCGTTAAATTTTTGTTAAATCAGCTCATTTTT
TAACCAATAGGCCGAAATCGGCAAAATCCCTTATAAATCAAAAGAATAGACCGAGATAGGGT
[37 nt withheld, positions 133-169]
AAAGAACGTGGACTCCAACGTCAAAGG
[32 nt withheld, positions 197-228]
GCTGGCTAAGAACTCATCAGCCTCCCCGGTCCATCTACCCACGTACCAATGCACCAATTGGCCACAATGA
CGGCTACTACATGGTGCCATTCCTTCCTCTTTATAGGAATGGAGACTACCTCCTGTCCAACAATGCTCTT
GGATACGAGTACGCCTACCTGTTGGACCCAGGTCATTGCACAACACCAGAAATGCCCTCTGATCTGCAAA
AGACGTGAATATCTGTTCAGACACCCATATCCACTCTGTTCCACACAGGTCAGAGGTTTGTCCAGGAGTT
CTTGACAGAGGTGTAAAAAGTACTCAAAAATTTTACTCAAGTGAAAGTACAAGTACTTAGGGAAAATTTT
ACTCAATTAAAAGTAAAAGTATCTGGCTAGAATCTTACTTGAGTAAAAGTAAAAAAGTACTCCATTAAAA
TTGTACTTGAGTATTAAGGAAGTAAAAGTAAAAGCAAGAAAGAAAACTAGAGATTCTTGTTTAAGCTTTT
AATCTCAAAAAACATTAAATGAAATGCATACAAGGTTTTATCCTGCTTTAGAACTGTTTGTATTTAATTA
TCAAACTATAAGACAGACAATCTAATGCCAGTACACGCTACTCAAAGTTGTAAAACCTCAGATTTAACTT
CAGTAGAAGCTGATTCTCAAAATTGTTAGTGTCAAGCCTAGCTCTTTTGGGGCTGAAAAGCAATCCTGCA
GTGCTGAAAAGCCTCTCACAGGCAGCCGATGCGGGAAGAGGTGTATTAGTCTTGATAGAGAGGCTGCAAA
TAGCAGGAAACGTGAGCAGAGACTCCCTGGTGTCTGAAACACAGGCCAGATGGGCCCTCGAGCAGGAAAC
AGCTATGACCATGATTACGCCAAGCTATCAACTTTGTATAGAAAAGTTGGGGTAATCGCTTATCCTCGGA
TAAACAATTATCCTCACGGGTAATCGCTTATCCGCTCGGGTAATCGCTTATCCTCGGGTAATCGCTTATC
CTTGCAAGGGTCGACTCTAGAGGGTATATAATGGATCCCATCGCGTCTCAGCCTCACTTTGAGCTCCTCC
ACACGAATTCCCTCGACCTCGAAGACGCGTCAAGTTTGTACAAAAAAGCAGGCTGGACCATGGTGAGCAA
GGGCGAGGAGAATAACATGGCCATCATCAAGGAGTTCATGCGCTTCAAGGTGCACATGGAGGGCTCCGTG
AACGGCCACGAGTTCGAGATCGAGGGCGAGGGCGAGGGCCGCCCCTACGAGGCCTTTCAGACCGCTAAGC
TGAAGGTGACCAAGGGTGGCCCCCTGCCCTTCGCCTGGGACATCCTGTCCCCTCAGTTCATGTACGGCTC
CAAGGTCTACATTAAGCACCCAGCCGACATCCCCGACTACTTCAAGCTGTCCTTCCCCGAGGGCTTCAGG
TGGGAGCGCGTGATGAACTTCGAGGACGGCGGCATTATTCACGTTAACCAGGACTCCTCCCTGCAGGACG
GCGTGTTCATCTACAAGGTGAAGCTGCGCGGCACCAACTTCCCCTCCGACGGCCCCGTAATGCAGAAGAA
GACCATGGGCTGGGAGGCCTCCGAGGAGCGGATGTACCCCGAGGACGGCGCCCTGAAGAGCGAGATCAAG
AAGAGGCTGAAGCTGAAGGACGGCGGCCACTACGCCGCCGAGGTCAAGACCACCTACAAGGCCAAGAAGC
CCGTGCAGCTGCCCGGCGCCTACATCGTCGACATCAAGTTGGACATCGTGTCCCACAACGAGGACTACAC
CATCGTGGAACAGTACGAACGCGCCGAGGGCCGCCACTCCACCGGCGGCATGGACGAGCTGTACAAGTAA
CACCCAGCTTTCTTGTACAAAGTGGGATCCAGACATGATAAGATACATTGATGAGTTTGGACAAACCACA
ACTAGAATGCAGTGAAAAAAATGCTTTATTTGTGAAATTTGTGATGCTATTGCTTTATTTGTAACCATTA
TAAGCTGCAATAAACAAGTTAACAACAACAATTGCATTCATTTTATGTTTCAGGTTCAGGGGGAGGTGTG
GGAGGTTTTTTTCAACCACTCCAGGCATAGCTAGAGCCACTGATGCATCTATAGAGCTGAAGTAAAGATA
GGGTTGATGCAAATCGATTTAGAATTTTCAATGTAGAAAAAACAAAATAAAAAGTCTATTCACTTGATGG
ATAGATTAGTCAAACAAACATAGAGTAGGCACTTCCCTTGACTCTGTAAACTTTTGGATTTAACAGATTG
TGCACTCCTTTTAGTTAAACACATTAGTCCCTGAAAACTAAGACCCTAACCATAATCCCATTGTAGACCC
ACCTACTCGGGTGAATATAAAGCTCGCACAGATCATCTCACAGACATCAGACCTTGGCAAAGGAGCATCC
TGAACATCTCTACACACTGAGGCAACCCTAGGGCCGCCACCATGCTGTGTTGTATCAGAAGAACAAAGCC
TGTGGAGAAGAATGAGGAGGCTGACCAGGAACTGCAGAGCACGGTACCGCGGGCCCGGGATCCACCGGCC
GCCACCATGGTGAGCAAGGGCGAGGAGCTGTTCACCGGGGTGGTGCCCATCCTGGTCGAGCTGGACGGCG
ACGTAAACGGCCACAAGTTCAGCGTGTCCGGCGAGGGCGAGGGCGATGCCACCTACGGCAAGCTGACCCT
GAAGTTCATCTGCACCACCGGCAAGCTGCCCGTGCCCTGGCCCACCCTCGTGACCACCCTGACCTGGGGC
GTGCAGTGCTTCAGCCGCTACCCCGACCACATGAAGCAGCACGACTTCTTCAAGTCCGCCATGCCCGAAG
GCTACGTCCAGGAGCGCACCATCTTCTTCAAGGACGACGGCAACTACAAGACCCGCGCCGAGGTGAAGTT
CGAGGGCGACACCCTGGTGAACCGCATCGAGCTGAAGGGCATCGACTTCAAGGAGGACGGCAACATCCTG
GGGCACAAGCTGGAGTACAACTACATCAGCCACAACGTCTATATCACCGCCGACAAGCAGAAGAACGGCA
TCAAGGCCAACTTCAAGATCCGCCACAACATCGAGGACGGCAGCGTGCAGCTCGCCGACCACTACCAGCA
GAACACCCCCATCGGCGACGGCCCCGTGCTGCTGCCCGACAACCACTACCTGAGCACCCAGTCCGCCCTG
AGCAAAGACCCCAACGAGAAGCGCGATCACATGGTCCTGCTGGAGTTCGTGACCGCCGCCGGGATCACTC
TCGGCATGGACGAGCTGTACAAGTAAAGCGGCCGCGACTCTAGATCATAATCAGCCATACCACATTTGTA
GAGGTTTTACTTGCTTTAAAAAACCTCCCACACCTCCCCCTGAACCTGAAACATAAAATGAATGCAATTG
TTGTTGTTATCGAATTCTGCAGGAATTGGGTGGCATCCCTGTGACCCCTCCCCAGTGCCTCTCCTGGCCC
TGGAAGTTGCCACTCCAGTGCCCACCAGCCTTGTCCTAATAAAATTAAGTTGCATCATTTTGTCTGACTA
GGTGTCCTTCTATAATATTATGGGGTGGAGGGGGGTGGTATGGAGCAAGGGGCAAGTTGGGAAGACAACC
TGTAGGGCACGAGGGGGGGCCCGAAACCCGCTGATCAGCCTCGACTGTGCCTTCTAGTTGCCAGCCATCT
GTTGTTTGCCCCTCCCCCGTGCCTTCCTTGACCCTGGAAGGTGCCACTCCCACTGTCCTTTCCTAATAAA
ATGAGGAAATTGCATCGCATTGTCTGAGTAGGTGTCATTCTATTCTGGGGGGTGGGGTGGGGCAGGACAG
CAAGGGGGAGGATTGGGAAGACAATAGCAAGGCATGCTGGGGATGCGGTGGGCTCTATGGCAACTTTATT
ATACATAGTTGATAATTCACTGGCCGTCGTTTTACGGTACCATCGATGATGATCCAGACATGATAAGATA
CATTGATGAGTTTGGACAAACCACAACTAGAATGCAGTGAAAAAAATGCTTTATTTGTGAAATTTGTGAT
GCTATTGCTTTATTTGTAACCATTATAAGCTGCAATAAACAAGTTAACAACAACAATTGCATTCATTTTA
TGTTTCAGGTTCAGGGGGAGGTGTGGGAGGTTTTTTAAAGCAAGTAAAACCTCTACAAATGTGGTATGGC
TGATTATGATCCTCTAGATCAGATCTGCGAAGATACGGCCACGGGTGCTCTTGATCCTGTGGCTGATTTT
GGACTGTGCTGCTCGCAGCTGCTGATGAATCACATACTTCCTCCATTTTCTTCCACTGATTGACTGTTAT
AATTTCCCTAATTTCCAGGTCAAGGTGCTGTGCATTGTGGTAATAGATGTGACATGACGTCACTTCCAAA
GGACCAATGAACATGTCTGACCAATTTCATATAATGTGAAAACGATTTTCATAGGCAGAATAAATAACAT
TTAAATTAAACTGGGCATCAGCGCAATTCAATTGGTTTGGTAATAGCAAGGGAAAATAGAATGAAGTGAT
CTCCAAAAAATAAGTACTTTTTGACTGTAAATAAAATTGTAAGGAGTAAAAAGTACTTTTTTTTCTAAAA
AAATGTAATTAAGTAAAAGTAAAAGTATTGATTTTTAATTGTACTCAAGTAAAGTAAAAATCCCCAAAAA
TAATACTTAAGTACAGTAATCAAGTAAAATTACTCAAGTACTTTACACCTCTGGTTCTTGACCCCCTACC
TTCAGCAAGCCCAGCAGATCCACTAGTTCTAGAGCGGCCGCCACCGCGGTGGAGCTCCAGCTTTTGTTCC
CTTTAGTGAGGGTTAATTGCGCGCTTGGCGTAATCATGGTCATAGCTGTTTCCTGTGTGAAATTGTTATC
CGCTCACAATTCCACACAACATACGAGCCGGAAGCATAAAGTGTAAAGCCTGGGGTGCCTAATGAGTGAG
CTAACTCACATTAATTGCGTTGCGCTCACTGCCCGCTTTCCAGTCGGGAAACCTGTCGTGCCAGCTGCAT
TAATGAATCGGCCAACGCGCGGGGAGAGGCGGTTTGCGTATTGGGCGCTCTTCCGCTTCCTCGCTCACTG
ACTCGCTGCGCTCGGTCGTTCGGCTGCGGCGAGCGGTATCAGCTCACTCAAAGGCGGTAATACGGTTATC
CACAGAATCAGGGGATAACGCAGGAAAGAACATGTGAGCAAAAGGCCAGCAAAAGGCCAGGAACCGTAAA
AAGGCCGCGTTGCTGGCGTTTTTCCATAGGCTCCGCCCCCCTGACGAGCATCACAAAAATCGACGCTCAA
GTCAGAGGTGGCGAAACCCGACAGGACTATAAAGATACCAGGCGTTTCCCCCTGGAAGCTCCCTCGTGCG
CTCTCCTGTTCCGACCCTGCCGCTTACCGGATACCTGTCCGCCTTTCTCCCTTCGGGAAGCGTGGCGCTT
TCTCATAGCTCACGCTGTAGGTATCTCAGTTCGGTGTAGGTCGTTCGCTCCAAGCTGGGCTGTGTGCACG
AACCCCCCGTTCAGCCCGACCGCTGCGCCTTATCCGGTAACTATCGTCTTGAGTCCAACCCGGTAAGACA
CGACTTATCGCCACTGGCAGCAGCCACTGGTAACAGGATTAGCAGAGCGAGGTATGTAGGCGGTGCTACA
GAGTTCTTGAAGTGGTGGCCTAACTACGGCTACACTAGAAGAACAGTATTTGGTATCTGCGCTCTGCTGA
AGCCAGTTACCTTCGGAAAAAGAGTTGGTAGCTCTTGATCCGGCAAACAAACCACCGCTGGTAGCGGTGG
TTTTTTTGTTTGCAAGCAGCAGATTACGCGCAGAAAAAAAGGATCTCAAGAAGATCCTTTGATCTTTTCT
ACGGGGTCTGACGCTCAGTGGAACGAAAACTCACGTTAAGGCATTTTGGTCATGAGATTATCAAAAAGGA
TCTTCACCTAGATCCTTTTAAATTAAAAATGAAGTTTTAAATCAATCTAAAGTATATATGAGTAAACTTG
GTCTGACAGTTACCAATGCTTAATAAGTGAGGCACCTATCTCAGCGATCTGTCTATTTCGTTCATCCATA
GTTGCCTGACTCCCCGTCGTGTAGATAACTACGATACGGGAGGGCTTACCATCTGGCCCCAGTGCTGCAA
TGATACCGCGAGACCCACGCTCACCGGCTCCAGATTTATCAGCAATAAACCAGCCAGCCGGAAGGGCCGA
GCGCAGAAGTGGTCCTGCAACTTTATCCGCCTCCATCCAGTCTATTAATTGTTGCCGGGAAGCTAGAGTA
AGTAGTTCGCCAGTTAATAGTTTGCGCAACGTTGTTGCCATTGCTACAGGCATCGTGGTGTCACGCTCGT
CGTTTGGTATGGCTTCATTCAGCTCCGGTTCCCAACGATCAAGGCGAGTTACATGATCCCCCATGTTGTG
CAAAAAAGCGGTTAGCTCCTTCGGTCCTCCGATCGTTGTCAGAAGTAAGTTGGCCGCAGTGTTATCACTC
ATGGTTATGGCAGCACTGCATAATTCTCTTACTGTCATGCCATCCGTAAGATGCTTTTCTGTGACTGGTG
AGTACTCAACCAAGTCATTCTGAGAATAGTGTATGCGGCGACCGAGTTGCTCTTGCCCGGCGTCAATACG
GGATAATACCGCGCCACATAGCAGAACTTTAAAAGTGCTCATCATTGGAAAACGTTCTTCGGGGCGAAAA
CTCTCAAGGATCTTACCGCTGTTGAGATCCAGTTCGATGTAACCCACTCGTGCACCCAACTGATCTTCAG
CATCTTTTACTTTCACCAGCGTTTCTGGGTGAGCAAAAACAGGAAGGCAAAATGCCGCAAAAAAGGGAAT
AAGGGCGACACGGAAATGTTGAATACTCATACTCTTCCTTTTTCAATATTATTGAAGCATTTATCAGGGT
TATTGTCTCATGAGCGGATACATATTTGAATGTATTTAGAAAAATAAACAAATAGGGGTTCCGCGCACAT
TTCCCCGAAAAGTG
